>Addgene plasmid #144810 | TFORF3334 | addgene full sequence | sequence record 404394 | Addgene NGS Result
TTAATGTAGTCTTATGCAATACTCTTGTAGTCTTGCAACATGGTAACGATGAGTTAGCAACATGCCTTAC
AAGGAGAGAAAAAGCACCGTGCATGCCGATTGGTGGAAGTAAGGTGGTACGATCGTGCCTTATTAGGAAG
GCAACAGACGGGTCTGACATGGATTGGACGAACCACTGAATTGCCGCATTGCAGAGATATTGTATTTAAG
TGCCTAGCTCGATACATAAACGGGTCTCTCTGGTTAGACCAGATCTGAGCCTGGGAGCTCTCTGGCTAAC
TAGGGAACCCACTGCTTAAGCCTCAATAAAGCTTGCCTTGAGTGCTTCAAGTAGTGTGTGCCCGTCTGTT
GTGTGACTCTGGTAACTAGAGATCCCTCAGACCCTTTTAGTCAGTGTGGAAAATCTCTAGCAGTGGCGCC
CGAACAGGGACTTGAAAGCGAAAGGGAAACCAGAGGAGCTCTCTCGACGCAGGACTCGGCTTGCTGAAGC
GCGCACGGCAAGAGGCGAGGGGCGGCGACTGGTGAGTACGCCAAAAATTTTGACTAGCGGAGGCTAGAAG
GAGAGAGATGGGTGCGAGAGCGTCAGTATTAAGCGGGGGAGAATTAGATCGCGATGGGAAAAAATTCGGT
TAAGGCCAGGGGGAAAGAAAAAATATAAATTAAAACATATAGTATGGGCAAGCAGGGAGCTAGAACGATT
CGCAGTTAATCCTGGCCTGTTAGAAACATCAGAAGGCTGTAGACAAATACTGGGACAGCTACAACCATCC
CTTCAGACAGGATCAGAAGAACTTAGATCATTATATAATACAGTAGCAACCCTCTATTGTGTGCATCAAA
GGATAGAGATAAAAGACACCAAGGAAGCTTTAGACAAGATAGAGGAAGAGCAAAACAAAAGTAAGACCAC
CGCACAGCAAGCGGCCGCTGATCTTCAGACCTGGAGGAGGAGATATGAGGGACAATTGGAGAAGTGAATT
ATATAAATATAAAGTAGTAAAAATTGAACCATTAGGAGTAGCACCCACCAAGGCAAAGAGAAGAGTGGTG
CAGAGAGAAAAAAGAGCAGTGGGAATAGGAGCTTTGTTCCTTGGGTTCTTGGGAGCAGCAGGAAGCACTA
TGGGCGCAGCGTCAATGACGCTGACGGTACAGGCCAGACAATTATTGTCTGGTATAGTGCAGCAGCAGAA
CAATTTGCTGAGGGCTATTGAGGCGCAACAGCATCTGTTGCAACTCACAGTCTGGGGCATCAAGCAGCTC
CAGGCAAGAATCCTGGCTGTGGAAAGATACCTAAAGGATCAACAGCTCCTGGGGATTTGGGGTTGCTCTG
GAAAACTCATTTGCACCACTGCTGTGCCTTGGAATGCTAGTTGGAGTAATAAATCTCTGGAACAGATTTG
GAATCACACGACCTGGATGGAGTGGGACAGAGAAATTAACAATTACACAAGCTTAATACACTCCTTAATT
GAAGAATCGCAAAACCAGCAAGAAAAGAATGAACAAGAATTATTGGAATTAGATAAATGGGCAAGTTTGT
GGAATTGGTTTAACATAACAAATTGGCTGTGGTATATAAAATTATTCATAATGATAGTAGGAGGCTTGGT
AGGTTTAAGAATAGTTTTTGCTGTACTTTCTATAGTGAATAGAGTTAGGCAGGGATATTCACCATTATCG
TTTCAGACCCACCTCCCAACCCCGAGGGGACCCATGCATTGCATCTCAATTAGTCAGCAACCAGGTGTGG
AAAGTCCCCAGGCTCCCCAGCAGGCAGAAGTATGCAAAGCATGCGTCTCAATTAGTCAGCAACCATAGTC
CCGCCCCTAACTCCGCCCATCCCGCCCCTAACTCCGCCCAGTTCCGCCCATTCTCCGCCCCATGGCTGAC
TAATTTTTTTTATTTATGCAGAGGCCGAGGCCGCCTCGGCCTCTGAGCTATTCCAGAAGTAGTGAGGAGG
CTTTTTTGGAGGCCTAGGCTTTTGCAAAAAGCTTTCTAGAGGTACCACCGGAGCTTACCATGACCGAGTA
CAAGCCCACGGTGCGCCTCGCCACCCGCGACGACGTCCCCAGGGCCGTACGCACCCTCGCCGCCGCGTTC
GCCGACTACCCCGCCACGCGCCACACCGTCGATCCGGACCGCCACATCGAGCGGGTCACCGAGCTGCAAG
AACTCTTCCTCACGCGCGTCGGGCTCGACATCGGCAAGGTGTGGGTCGCGGACGACGGCGCCGCCGTGGC
GGTCTGGACCACGCCGGAGAGCGTCGAAGCGGGGGCGGTGTTCGCCGAGATCGGCCCGCGCATGGCCGAG
TTGAGCGGTTCCCGGCTGGCCGCGCAGCAACAGATGGAAGGCCTCCTGGCGCCGCACCGGCCCAAGGAGC
CCGCGTGGTTCCTGGCCACCGTCGGCGTCTCGCCCGACCACCAGGGCAAGGGTCTGGGCAGCGCCGTCGT
GCTCCCCGGAGTGGAGGCGGCCGAGCGCGCCGGGGTGCCCGCCTTCCTGGAGACCTCCGCGCCCCGCAAC
CTCCCCTTCTACGAGCGGCTCGGCTTCACCGTCACCGCCGACGTCGAGGTGCCCGAAGGACCGCGCACCT
GGTGCATGACCCGCAAGCCCGGTGCCAGTTAACGAATTCTAGATCTTGAGACAAATGGCAGTATTCATCC
ACAATTTTAAAAGAAAAGGGGGGATTGGGGGGTACAGTGCAGGGGAAAGAATAGTAGACATAATAGCAAC
AGACATACAAACTAAAGAATTACAAAAACAAATTACAAAAATTCAAAATTTTCGGGTTTATTACAGGGAC
AGCAGAGATCCACTTTGGCGCCGGCTCGAGGCCTGCAGGTGCAAAGATGGATAAAGTTTTAAACAGAGAG
GAATCTTTGCAGCTAATGGACCTTCTAGGTCTTGAAAGGAGTGGGAATTGGCTCCGGTGCCCGTCAGTGG
GCAGAGCGCACATCGCCCACAGTCCCCGAGAAGTTGGGGGGAGGGGTCGGCAATTGAACCGGTGCCTAGA
GAAGGTGGCGCGGGGTAAACTGGGAAAGTGATGTCGTGTACTGGCTCCGCCTTTTTCCCGAGGGTGGGGG
AGAACCGTATATAAGTGCAGTAGTCGCCGTGAACGTTCTTTTTCGCAACGGGTTTGCCGCCAGAACACAG
GTAAGTGCCGTGTGTGGTTCCCGCGGGCCTGGCCTCTTTACGGGTTATGGCCCTTGCGTGCCTTGAATTA
CTTCCACCTGGCTGCAGTACGTGATTCTTGATCCCGAGCTTCGGGTTGGAAGTGGGTGGGAGAGTTCGAG
GCCTTGCGCTTAAGGAGCCCCTTCGCCTCGTGCTTGAGTTGAGGCCTGGCCTGGGCGCTGGGGCCGCCGC
GTGCGAATCTGGTGGCACCTTCGCGCCTGTCTCGCTGCTTTCGATAAGTCTCTAGCCATTTAAAATTTTT
GATGACCTGCTGCGACGCTTTTTTTCTGGCAAGATAGTCTTGTAAATGCGGGCCAAGATCTGCACACTGG
TATTTCGGTTTTTGGGGCCGCGGGCGGCGACGGGGCCCGTGCGTCCCAGCGCACATGTTCGGCGAGGCGG
GGCCTGCGAGCGCGGCCACCGAGAATCGGACGGGGGTAGTCTCAAGCTGGCCGGCCTGCTCTGGTGCCTG
GCCTCGCGCCGCCGTGTATCGCCCCGCCCTGGGCGGCAAGGCTGGCCCGGTCGGCACCAGTTGCGTGAGC
GGAAAGATGGCCGCTTCCCGGCCCTGCTGCAGGGAGCTCAAAATGGAGGACGCGGCGCTCGGGAGAGCGG
GCGGGTGAGTCACCCACACAAAGGAAAAGGGCCTTTCCGTCCTCAGCCGTCGCTTCATGTGACTCCACGG
AGTACCGGGCGCCGTCCAGGCACCTCGATTAGTTCTCGAGCTTTTGGAGTACGTCGTCTTTAGGTTGGGG
GGAGGGGTTTTATGCGATGGAGTTTCCCCACACTGAGTGGGTGGAGACTGAAGTTAGGCCAGCTTGGCAC
TTGATGTAATTCTCCTTGGAATTTGCCCTTTTTGAGTTTGGATCTTGGTTCATTCTCAAGCCTCAGACAG
TGGTTCAAAGTTTTTTTCTTCCATTTCAGGTGTCGTGAGGCTAGCATCGATTGATCAACAAGTTTGTACA
AAAAAGTTGGCATGGCAGGTGGGGGCGGCGACCTGAGCACCAGGAGGCTGAATGAATGTATTTCACCAGT
AGCAAATGAGATGAACCATCTTCCTGCACACAGCCACGATTTGCAAAGGATGTTCACGGAAGACCAGGGT
GTAGATGACAGGCTGCTCTATGACATTGTATTCAAGCACTTCAAAAGAAATAAGGTGGAGATTTCAAATG
CAATAAAAAAGACATTTCCATTCCTCGAGGGCCTCCGTGATCGTGATCTCATCACAAATAAAATGTTTGA
AGATTCTCAAGATTCTTGTAGAAACCTGGTCCCTGTACAGAGAGTGGTGTACAATGTTCTTAGTGAACTG
GAGAAGACATTTAACCTGCCAGTTCTGGAAGCACTGTTCAGCGATGTCAACATGCAGGAATACCCCGATT
TAATTCACATTTATAAAGGCTTTGAAAATGTAATCCATGACAAATTGCCTCTCCAAGAAAGTGAAGAAGA
AGAGAGGGAGGAGAGGTCTGGCCTCCAACTAAGTCTTGAACAAGGAACTGGTGAAAACTCTTTTCGAAGC
CTGACTTGGCCACCTTCGGGTTCCCCATCTCATGCTGGTACAACCCCACCTGAAAATGGACTCTCAGAGC
ACCCCTGTGAAACAGAACAGATAAATGCAAAGAGAAAAGATACAACCAGTGACAAAGATGATTCGCTAGG
AAGCCAACAAACAAATGAACAATGTGCTCAAAAGGCTGAGCCAACAGAGTCCTGCGAACAAATTGCTGTC
CAAGTGAATAATGGGGATGCTGGAAGGGAGATGCCCTGCCCGTTGCCCTGTGATGAAGAAAGCCCAGAGG
CAGAGCTACACAACCATGGAATCCAAATTAATTCCTGTTCTGTGCGACTGGTGGATATAAAAAAGGAAAA
GCCATTTTCTAATTCAAAAGTTGAGTGCCAAGCCCAAGCAAGAACTCATCATAACCAGGCATCTGACATA
ATAGTCATCAGCAGTGAGGACTCTGAAGGATCCACTGACGTTGATGAGCCCTTAGAAGTCTTCATCTCAG
CACCGAGAAGTGAGCCTGTGATCAATAATGACAACCCTTTAGAATCAAATGATGAAAAGGAGGGCCAAGA
AGCCACTTGCTCACGACCCCAGATTGTACCAGAGCCCATGGATTTCAGAAAATTATCTACATTCAGAGAA
AGTTTTAAGAAAAGAGTGATAGGACAAGACCACGACTTTTCAGAATCCAGTGAGGAGGAGGCGCCCGCAG
AAGCCTCAAGCGGGGCACTGAGAAGCAAGCATGGTGAGAAGGCTCCTATGACTTCTAGAAGTACATCTAC
TTGGAGAATACCCAGCAGGAAGAGACGTTTCAGCAGTAGTGACTTTTCAGACCTGAGTAATGGAGAAGAG
CTTCAGGAAACCTGCAGCTCATCCCTAAGAAGAGGGTCAGGTAAAGAAGATTACCCAACTTTCTTGTACA
AAGTGGTTGATATCGGTAAGCCTATCCCTAACCCTCTCCTCGGTCTCGATTCTACGTAGTAATGAACTAG
TCCGTAACTTGAAAGTATTTCGATTTCTTGGCTTTATATATCTTGTGGAAAGGACGAAGACGTTTCATAG
CCTACAGAGGCACGCGTTAAGTCGACAATCAACCTCTGGATTACAAAATTTGTGAAAGATTGACTGGTAT
TCTTAACTATGTTGCTCCTTTTACGCTATGTGGATACGCTGCTTTAATGCCTTTGTATCATGCTATTGCT
TCCCGTATGGCTTTCATTTTCTCCTCCTTGTATAAATCCTGGTTGCTGTCTCTTTATGAGGAGTTGTGGC
CCGTTGTCAGGCAACGTGGCGTGGTGTGCACTGTGTTTGCTGACGCAACCCCCACTGGTTGGGGCATTGC
CACCACCTGTCAGCTCCTTTCCGGGACTTTCGCTTTCCCCCTCCCTATTGCCACGGCGGAACTCATCGCC
GCCTGCCTTGCCCGCTGCTGGACAGGGGCTCGGCTGTTGGGCACTGACAATTCCGTGGTGTTGTCGGGGA
AATCATCGTCCTTTCCTTGGCTGCTCGCCTGTGTTGCCACCTGGATTCTGCGCGGGACGTCCTTCTGCTA
CGTCCCTTCGGCCCTCAATCCAGCGGACCTTCCTTCCCGCGGCCTGCTGCCGGCTCTGCGGCCTCTTCCG
CGTCTTCGCCTTCGCCCTCAGACGAGTCGGATCTCCCTTTGGGCCGCCTCCCCGCGTCGACTTTAAGACC
AATGACTTACAAGGCAGCTGTAGATCTTAGCCACTTTTTAAAAGAAAAGGGGGGACTGGAAGGGCTAATT
CACTCCCAACGAAGACAAGATCTGCTTTTTGCTTGTACTGGGTCTCTCTGGTTAGACCAGATCTGAGCCT
GGGAGCTCTCTGGCTAACTAGGGAACCCACTGCTTAAGCCTCAATAAAGCTTGCCTTGAGTGCTTCAAGT
AGTGTGTGCCCGTCTGTTGTGTGACTCTGGTAACTAGAGATCCCTCAGACCCTTTTAGTCAGTGTGGAAA
ATCTCTAGCAGTACGTATAGTAGTTCATGTCATCTTATTATTCAGTATTTATAACTTGCAAAGAAATGAA
TATCAGAGAGTGAGAGGAACTTGTTTATTGCAGCTTATAATGGTTACAAATAAAGCAATAGCATCACAAA
TTTCACAAATAAAGCATTTTTTTCACTGCATTCTAGTTGTGGTTTGTCCAAACTCATCAATGTATCTTAT
CATGTCTGGCTCTAGCTATCCCGCCCCTAACTCCGCCCATCCCGCCCCTAACTCCGCCCAGTTCCGCCCA
TTCTCCGCCCCATGGCTGACTAATTTTTTTTATTTATGCAGAGGCCGAGGCCGCCTCGGCCTCTGAGCTA
TTCCAGAAGTAGTGAGGAGGCTTTTTTGGAGGCCTAGGGACGTACCCAATTCGCCCTATAGTGAGTCGTA
TTACGCGCGCTCACTGGCCGTCGTTTTACAACGTCGTGACTGGGAAAACCCTGGCGTTACCCAACTTAAT
CGCCTTGCAGCACATCCCCCTTTCGCCAGCTGGCGTAATAGCGAAGAGGCCCGCACCGATCGCCCTTCCC
AACAGTTGCGCAGCCTGAATGGCGAATGGG
[124 nt withheld, positions 7241-7364]
C
[91 nt withheld, positions 7366-7456]
A
[49 nt withheld, positions 7458-7506]
CCTTTGACGTTGGAGTCCACGTTCTTT
[37 nt withheld, positions 7534-7570]
ACCCTATCTCGGTCTATTCTTTTGATTTATAAGGGATTTTGCCGATTTCGGCCTATTGGTTAAAAAATGA
GCTGATTTAACAAAAATTTAACGCGAATTTTAACAAAATATTAACGCTTACAATTTAGGTGGCACTTTTC
GGGGAAATGTGCGCGGAACCCCTATTTGTTTATTTTTCTAAATACATTCAAATATGTATCCGCTCATGAG
ACAATAACCCTGATAAATGCTTCAATAATATTGAAAAAGGAAGAGTATGAGTATTCAACATTTCCGTGTC
GCCCTTATTCCCTTTTTTGCGGCATTTTGCCTTCCTGTTTTTGCTCACCCAGAAACGCTGGTGAAAGTAA
AAGATGCTGAAGATCAGTTGGGTGCACGAGTGGGTTACATCGAACTGGATCTCAACAGCGGTAAGATCCT
TGAGAGTTTTCGCCCCGAAGAACGTTTTCCAATGATGAGCACTTTTAAAGTTCTGCTATGTGGCGCGGTA
TTATCCCGTATTGACGCCGGGCAAGAGCAACTCGGTCGCCGCATACACTATTCTCAGAATGACTTGGTTG
AGTACTCACCAGTCACAGAAAAGCATCTTACGGATGGCATGACAGTAAGAGAATTATGCAGTGCTGCCAT
AACCATGAGTGATAACACTGCGGCCAACTTACTTCTGACAACGATCGGAGGACCGAAGGAGCTAACCGCT
TTTTTGCACAACATGGGGGATCATGTAACTCGCCTTGATCGTTGGGAACCGGAGCTGAATGAAGCCATAC
CAAACGACGAGCGTGACACCACGATGCCTGTAGCAATGGCAACAACGTTGCGCAAACTATTAACTGGCGA
ACTACTTACTCTAGCTTCCCGGCAACAATTAATAGACTGGATGGAGGCGGATAAAGTTGCAGGACCACTT
CTGCGCTCGGCCCTTCCGGCTGGCTGGTTTATTGCTGATAAATCTGGAGCCGGTGAGCGTGGGTCTCGCG
GTATCATTGCAGCACTGGGGCCAGATGGTAAGCCCTCCCGTATCGTAGTTATCTACACGACGGGGAGTCA
GGCAACTATGGATGAACGAAATAGACAGATCGCTGAGATAGGTGCCTCACTGATTAAGCATTGGTAACTG
TCAGACCAAGTTTACTCATATATACTTTAGATTGATTTAAAACTTCATTTTTAATTTAAAAGGATCTAGG
TGAAGATCCTTTTTGATAATCTCATGACCAAAATCCCTTAACGTGAGTTTTCGTTCCACTGAGCGTCAGA
CCCCGTAGAAAAGATCAAAGGATCTTCTTGAGATCCTTTTTTTCTGCGCGTAATCTGCTGCTTGCAAACA
AAAAAACCACCGCTACCAGCGGTGGTTTGTTTGCCGGATCAAGAGCTACCAACTCTTTTTCCGAAGGTAA
CTGGCTTCAGCAGAGCGCAGATACCAAATACTGTTCTTCTAGTGTAGCCGTAGTTAGGCCACCACTTCAA
GAACTCTGTAGCACCGCCTACATACCTCGCTCTGCTAATCCTGTTACCAGTGGCTGCTGCCAGTGGCGAT
AAGTCGTGTCTTACCGGGTTGGACTCAAGACGATAGTTACCGGATAAGGCGCAGCGGTCGGGCTGAACGG
GGGGTTCGTGCACACAGCCCAGCTTGGAGCGAACGACCTACACCGAACTGAGATACCTACAGCGTGAGCT
ATGAGAAAGCGCCACGCTTCCCGAAGGGAGAAAGGCGGACAGGTATCCGGTAAGCGGCAGGGTCGGAACA
GGAGAGCGCACGAGGGAGCTTCCAGGGGGAAACGCCTGGTATCTTTATAGTCCTGTCGGGTTTCGCCACC
TCTGACTTGAGCGTCGATTTTTGTGATGCTCGTCAGGGGGGCGGAGCCTATGGAAAAACGCCAGCAACGC
GGCCTTTTTACGGTTCCTGGCCTTTTGCTGGCCTTTTGCTCACATGTTCTTTCCTGCGTTATCCCCTGAT
TCTGTGGATAACCGTATTACCGCCTTTGAGTGAGCTGATACCGCTCGCCGCAGCCGAACGACCGAGCGCA
GCGAGTCAGTGAGCGAGGAAGCGGAAGAGCGCCCAATACGCAAACCGCCTCTCCCCGCGCGTTGGCCGAT
TCATTAATGCAGCTGGCACGACAGGTTTCCCGACTGGAAAGCGGGCAGTGAGCGCAACGCAATTAATGTG
AGTTAGCTCACTCATTAGGCACCCCAGGCTTTACACTTTATGCTTCCGGCTCGTATGTTGTGTGGAATTG
TGAGCGGATAACAATTTCACACAGGAAACAGCTATGACCATGATTACGCCAAGCGCGCAATTAACCCTCA
CTAAAGGGAACAAAAGCTGGAGCTGCAAGC
Features (pLannotate 1.2.2; 34 found; start..end, strand, type, name):
      5..231     +  promoter       RSV promoter: Rous sarcoma virus enhancer/promoter
    232..412     +  LTR            5' LTR (truncated): truncated 5' long terminal repeat (LTR) from HIV-1
    459..584     +  misc_feature   HIV-1 Ψ: packaging signal of human immunodeficiency virus type 1
    568..931     +  CDS            HIV-1 gag (fragment): gag protein from human immunodeficiency virus 1; gag
   1077..1310    +  misc_feature   RRE: The Rev response element (RRE) of HIV-1 allows for Rev-dependent mRNA export from the nucleus to the cytoplasm.
   1687..1713    +  CDS            Rev (fragment): human immunodeficiency virus 1 (HIV-1) Rev protein; rev; enhances nuclear export of unspliced and incompletely spliced viral mRNAs
   1720..1743    +  promoter       SV40 promoter (fragment): SV40 early promoter
   1744..1815    +  promoter       SV40 promoter (fragment): SV40 enhancer and early promoter
   1839..1974    +  rep_origin     SV40 ori: SV40 origin of replication
   2020..2616    +  CDS            PuroR (fragment): puromycin N-acetyltransferase; pac from Streptomyces; confers resistance to puromycin
   2665..2782    +  misc_feature   cPPT/CTS: central polypurine tract and central termination sequence of HIV-1
   2847..2913    +  CDS            small t antigen (fragment): SV40 (simian virus 40) small t antigen
   2920..4098    +  promoter       EF-1α promoter: strong constitutive promoter for human elongation factor EF-1α
   4119..4136    +  protein_bind   attB1 (fragment): mutant version of attB; core recombination site for the Gateway® BP reaction BP Clonase™
   4142..5578    +  CDS            SP100 (fragment): SP100_HUMAN - Experimental evidence at protein level: Swiss-Prot protein existence level 1. Together with PML, this tumor suppressor is a major constituent of the PML bodies, a subnuclear organelle involved in a large number of physiological processes including cell growth, differentiation and apoptosis. Functions as a transcriptional coactivator of ETS1 and ETS2 according to PubMed:11909962. Under certain conditions, it may also act as a corepressor of ETS1 preventing its binding to DNA according to PubMed:15247905. Through the regulation of ETS1 it may play a role in angiogenesis, controllin
   5583..5607    -  protein_bind   attB2: mutant version of attB; recombination site for the Gateway® BP reaction BP Clonase™
   5615..5656    +  CDS            V5 tag: epitope tag from simian virus 5
   5672..5725    +  promoter       U6 promoter (fragment): RNA polymerase III promoter for human U6 snRNA
   5767..6355    +  misc_feature   WPRE: woodchuck hepatitis virus posttranscriptional regulatory element
   6406..6425    +  misc_feature   cPPT/CTS (fragment): central polypurine tract and central termination sequence of HIV-1
   6427..6660    +  LTR            3' LTR (ΔU3): self-inactivating 3' long terminal repeat (LTR) from HIV-1
   6738..6859    +  polyA_signal   SV40 poly(A) signal: SV40 polyadenylation signal
   6899..7034    +  rep_origin     SV40 ori: SV40 origin of replication
   7055..7073    -  promoter       T7 promoter: promoter for bacteriophage T7 RNA polymerase
   7081..7236    +  CDS            lacZα (fragment): LacZα fragment of β-galactosidase; lacZ fragment
   7241..7669    +  rep_origin     f1 ori (sequence partly withheld): f1 bacteriophage origin of replication; arrow indicates direction of (+) strand synthesis
   7722..7826    +  promoter       AmpR promoter: bla
   7827..8687    +  CDS            AmpR: β-lactamase; bla; confers resistance to ampicillin, carbenicillin, and related antibiotics
   8858..9446    +  rep_origin     ori: high-copy-number ColE1/pMB1/pBR322/pUC origin of replication
   9629..9721    +  CDS            lacI (fragment): lac repressor; lacI; The lac repressor binds to the lac operator to inhibit transcription in E. coli. This inhibition can be relieved by adding lactose or isopropyl-β-D-thiogalactopyranoside (IPTG).
   9734..9755    +  protein_bind   CAP binding site: CAP binding activates transcription in the presence of cAMP. E. coli catabolite activator protein
   9770..9800    +  promoter       lac promoter: promoter for the E. coli lac operon
   9808..9824    +  protein_bind   lac operator: The lac repressor binds to the lac operator to inhibit transcription in E. coli. This inhibition can be relieved by adding lactose or isopropyl-β-D-thiogalactopyranoside (IPTG). lac repressor encoded by lacI
   9869..9887    +  promoter       T3 promoter: promoter for bacteriophage T3 RNA polymerase
