[The description below was written by a language model from this plasmid's Addgene catalogue record and pLannotate feature annotations shown in this document.]
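Description:
TFORF3334 is a third-generation-style, self-inactivating lentiviral expression plasmid built on the pLX_TRC317 backbone, and it is one member of a barcoded library of human transcription factor open reading frames. It is propagated in E. coli through a high-copy ColE1/pUC origin with ampicillin selection (AmpR); an f1 origin and remnants of a lac/lacZα cloning region flanked by T7 and T3 promoters are also present in the bacterial portion. The depositor notes that the plasmid can recombine, which is a common concern with LTR-containing vectors.

The viral segment begins with an RSV promoter fused to a truncated HIV-1 5' LTR, which drives Tat-independent production of the genomic RNA. This is followed by the Ψ packaging signal, a gag fragment and the RRE for Rev-dependent nuclear export. It ends in a ΔU3 3' LTR, with an SV40 poly(A) signal downstream. Within the provirus, an SV40 early promoter expresses puromycin N-acetyltransferase for selecting transduced mammalian cells, and a cPPT/CTS element aids nuclear import. The EF-1α promoter then drives the human SP100 ORF (a PML nuclear body component), which was inserted by Gateway recombination and is therefore flanked by attB1 and attB2 sites. The ORF is fused at its C terminus to a V5 epitope tag for detection, and a WPRE downstream enhances transcript expression.

According to the record, each construct in the library carries a unique 24-bp barcode, although the feature table does not annotate it. The barcode allows the overexpressed factor to be identified in pooled overexpression screens, such as those for directed differentiation.
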