Addgene plasmid #144810: TFORF3334
Purpose: Lentiviral vector for overexpressing transcription factor ORFs with unique 24-bp barcodes. Barcodes facilitate identification of transcription factors in pooled screens.
Depositing lab: Feng Zhang. Depositing organization: Broad Institute. Publication: A transcription factor atlas of directed differentiation. Joung J, Ma S, Tay T, Geiger-Schuller KR, Kirchgatterer PC, Verdine VK, Guo B, Arias-Garcia MA, Allen WE, Singh A, Kuksenko O, Abudayyeh OO, Gootenberg JS, Fu Z, Macrae RK, Buenrostro JD, Regev A, Zhang F. Cell. 2023 Jan 5;186(1):209-229.e26. doi: 10.1016/j.cell.2022.11.026. PubMed 36608654.
Backbone
  Vector backbone: pLX_TRC317
  Backbone manufacturer: Broad Institute Genetic Perturbation Platform
  Backbone size w/o insert (bp): 8264
  Vector type: Mammalian Expression, Lentiviral
  Selectable markers: Puromycin
Growth in bacteria
  Bacterial resistance: Ampicillin, 100 μg/mL
  Growth temperature: 37°C
  Growth strain: NEB Stable
  Copy number: High Copy
Gene/Insert
  Gene/Insert name: SP100
  Species: H. sapiens (human)
  Insert size (bp): 1646
  Entrez Gene: SP100 (a.k.a. lysp100b)
  Promoter: EF1a
  Tag / fusion protein: V5 (C terminal on insert)
  Cloning method: Gateway Cloning
  Sequencing primers: 5′ GGGTGGAGACTGAAGTTAGGCCAG; 3′ CACATAGCGTAAAAGGAGCAACATAG
Resource information
  A portion of this plasmid was derived from a plasmid made by: Broad Institute Genetic Perturbation Platform
Terms and licenses: Academic/Nonprofit Terms; Industry Terms: Not Available to Industry
Depositor comments: NM_001206702.1 Please test multiple small colonies in case of plasmid recombination. To make this collection available in a timely manner, a portion of this collection was not fully sequenced by Addgene. If an Addgene verified full plasmid sequence is not available, please contact us prior to placing an order to request the full sequence.
How to cite: TFORF3334 was a gift from Feng Zhang (Addgene plasmid # 144810 ; http://n2t.net/addgene:144810 ; RRID:Addgene_144810)
