>Addgene plasmid #144810 | TFORF3334 | depositor partial sequence | sequence record 286545 | Insert
ATCGATTGATCAACAAGTTTGTACAAAAAAGTTGGCATGGCAGGTGGGGGCGGCGACCTGAGCACCAGGA
GGCTGAATGAATGTATTTCACCAGTAGCAAATGAGATGAACCATCTTCCTGCACACAGCCACGATTTGCA
AAGGATGTTCACGGAAGACCAGGGTGTAGATGACAGGCTGCTCTATGACATTGTATTCAAGCACTTCAAA
AGAAATAAGGTGGAGATTTCAAATGCAATAAAAAAGACATTTCCATTCCTCGAGGGCCTCCGTGATCGTG
ATCTCATCACAAATAAAATGTTTGAAGATTCTCAAGATTCTTGTAGAAACCTGGTCCCTGTACAGAGAGT
GGTGTACAATGTTCTTAGTGAACTGGAGAAGACATTTAACCTGCCAGTTCTGGAAGCACTGTTCAGCGAT
GTCAACATGCAGGAATACCCCGATTTAATTCACATTTATAAAGGCTTTGAAAATGTAATCCATGACAAAT
TGCCTCTCCAAGAAAGTGAAGAAGAAGAGAGGGAGGAGAGGTCTGGCCTCCAACTAAGTCTTGAACAAGG
AACTGGTGAAAACTCTTTTCGAAGCCTGACTTGGCCACCTTCGGGTTCCCCATCTCATGCTGGTACAACC
CCACCTGAAAATGGACTCTCAGAGCACCCCTGTGAAACAGAACAGATAAATGCAAAGAGAAAAGATACAA
CCAGTGACAAAGATGATTCGCTAGGAAGCCAACAAACAAATGAACAATGTGCTCAAAAGGCTGAGCCAAC
AGAGTCCTGCGAACAAATTGCTGTCCAAGTGAATAATGGGGATGCTGGAAGGGAGATGCCCTGCCCGTTG
CCCTGTGATGAAGAAAGCCCAGAGGCAGAGCTACACAACCATGGAATCCAAATTAATTCCTGTTCTGTGC
GACTGGTGGATATAAAAAAGGAAAAGCCATTTTCTAATTCAAAAGTTGAGTGCCAAGCCCAAGCAAGAAC
TCATCATAACCAGGCATCTGACATAATAGTCATCAGCAGTGAGGACTCTGAAGGATCCACTGACGTTGAT
GAGCCCTTAGAAGTCTTCATCTCAGCACCGAGAAGTGAGCCTGTGATCAATAATGACAACCCTTTAGAAT
CAAATGATGAAAAGGAGGGCCAAGAAGCCACTTGCTCACGACCCCAGATTGTACCAGAGCCCATGGATTT
CAGAAAATTATCTACATTCAGAGAAAGTTTTAAGAAAAGAGTGATAGGACAAGACCACGACTTTTCAGAA
TCCAGTGAGGAGGAGGCGCCCGCAGAAGCCTCAAGCGGGGCACTGAGAAGCAAGCATGGTGAGAAGGCTC
CTATGACTTCTAGAAGTACATCTACTTGGAGAATACCCAGCAGGAAGAGACGTTTCAGCAGTAGTGACTT
TTCAGACCTGAGTAATGGAGAAGAGCTTCAGGAAACCTGCAGCTCATCCCTAAGAAGAGGGTCAGGTAAA
GAAGATTACCCAACTTTCTTGTACAAAGTGGTTGATATCGGTAAGCCTATCCCTAACCCTCTCCTCGGTC
TCGATTCTACGTAGTAATGAACTAGTCCGTAACTTGAAAGTATTTCGATTTCTTGGCTTTATATATCTTG
TGGAAAGGACGAAGACGTTTCATAGCCTACAGAGGC
