>Addgene plasmid #144810 | TFORF3334 | depositor partial sequence | sequence record 286546 | Barcode
AGACGTTTCATAGCCTACAGAGGC
